>Addgene plasmid #91113 | pTRANS_220 | addgene full sequence | sequence record 182090 | Addgene NGS Result
GTAGGCGGTGCTACAGAGTTCTTGAAGTGGTGGCCTAACTACGGCTACACTAGAAGGACAGTATTTGGTA
TCTGCGCTCTGCTGAAGCCAGTTACCTTCGGAAAAAGAGTTGGTAGCTCTTGATCCGGCAAACAAACCAC
CGCTGGTAGCGGTGGTTTTTTTGTTTGCAAGCAGCAGATTACGCGCAGAAAAAAAGGATCTCAAGAAGAT
CCTTTGATCTTTTCTACGGGGTCTGACGCTCAGTGGAACGAAAACTCACGTTAAGGGATTTTGGTCATGC
ATTCTAGGTACTAAAACAATTCATCCAGTAAAATATAATATTTTATTTTCTCCCAATCAGGCTTGATCCC
CAGTAAGTCAAAAAATAGCTCGACATACTGTTCTTCCCCGATATCCTCCCTGATCGACCGGACGCAGAAG
GCAATGTCATACCACTTGTCCGCCCTGCCGCTTCTCCCAAGATCAATAAAGCCACTTACTTTGCCATCTT
TCACAAAGATGTTGCTGTCTCCCAGGTCGCCGTGGGAAAAGACAAGTTCCTCTTCGGGCTTTTCCGTCTT
TAAAAAATCATACAGCTCGCGCGGATCTTTAAATGGAGTGTCTTCTTCCCAGTTTTCGCAATCCACATCG
GCCAGATCGTTATTCAGTAAGTAATCCAATTCGGCTAAGCGGCTGTCTAAGCTATTCGTATAGGGACAAT
CCGATATGTCGATGGAGTGAAAGAGCCTGATGCACTCCGCATACAGCTCGATAATCTTTTCAGGGCTTTG
TTCATCTTCATACTCTTCCGAGCAAAGGACGCCATCGGCCTCACTCATGAGCAGATTGCTCCAGCCATCA
TGCCGTTCAAAGTGCAGGACCTTTGGAACAGGCAGCTTTCCTTCCAGCCATAGCATCATGTCCTTTTCCC
GTTCCACATCATAGGTGGTCCCTTTATACCGGCTGTCCGTCATTTTTAAATATAGGTTTTCATTTTCTCC
CACCAGCTTATATACCTTAGCAGGAGACATTCCTTCCGTATCTTTTACGCAGCGGTATTTTTCGATCAGT
TTTTTCAATTCCGGTGATATTCTCATTTTAGCCATTTATTATTTCCTTCCTCTTTTCTACAGTATTTAAA
GATACCCCAAGAAGCTAATTATAACAAGACGAACTCCAATTCACTGTTCCTTGCATTCTAAAACCTTAAA
TACCAGAAAACAGCTTTTTCAAAGTTGTTTTCAAAGTTGGCGTATAACATAGTATCGACGGAGCCGATTT
TGAAACCGCGGTGATCACAGGCAGCAACGCTCTGTCATCGTTACAATCAACATGCTACCCTCCGCGAGAT
CATCCGTGTTTCAAACCCGGCAGCTTAGTTGCCGTTCTTCCGAATAGCATCGGTAACATGAGCAAAGTCT
GCCGCCTTACAACGGCTCTCCCGCTGACGCCGTCCCGGACTGATGGGCTGCCTGTATCGAGTGGTGATTT
TGTGCCGAGCTGCCGGTCGGGGAGCTGTTGGCTGGCTGGTGGCAGGATATATTGTGGTGTAAACAAATTG
ACGCTTAGACAACTTAATAACACATTGCGGACGTTTTTAATGTACTGAATTAACGCCGAATTAATTCGGG
GGATCTGGATTTTAGTACTGGATTTTGGTTTTAGGAATTAGAAATTTTATTGATAGAAGTATTTTACAAA
TACAAATACATACTAAGGGTTTCTTATATGCTCAACACATGAGCGAAACCCTATAGGAACCCTAATTCCC
TTATCTGGGAACTACTCACACATTATTATGGAGAAACTCGAGCTTGTCGATCGACTCTAGCTAGAGGATC
GATCCGAACCCCAGAGTCCCGCTCAGAAGAACTCGTCAAGAAGGCGATAGAAGGCGATGCGCTGCGAATC
GGGAGCGGCGATACCGTAAAGCACGAGGAAGCGGTCAGCCCATTCGCCGCCAAGCTCTTCAGCAATATCA
CGGGTAGCCAACGCTATGTCCTGATAGCGGTCCGCCACACCCAGCCGGCCACAGTCGATGAATCCAGAAA
AGCGGCCATTTTCCACCATGATATTCGGCAAGCAGGCATCGCCATGTGTCACGACGAGATCCTCGCCGTC
GGGCATGCGCGCCTTGAGCCTGGCGAACAGTTCGGCTGGCGCGAGCCCCTGATGCTCTTCGTCCAGATCA
TCCTGATCGACAAGACCGGCTTCCATCCGAGTACGTGCTCGCTCGATGCGATGTTTCGCTTGGTGGTCGA
ATGGGCAGGTAGCCGGATCAAGCGTATGCAGCCGCCGCATTGCATCAGCCATGATGGATACTTTCTCGGC
AGGAGCAAGGTGAGATGACAGGAGATCCTGCCCCGGCACTTCGCCCAATAGCAGCCAGTCCCTTCCCGCT
TCAGTGACAACGTCGAGCACAGCTGCGCAAGGAACGCCCGTCGTGGCCAGCCACGATAGCCGCGCTGCCT
CGTCCTGGAGTTCATTCAGGGCACCGGACAGGTCGGTCTTGACAAAAAGAACCGGGCGCCCCTGCGCTGA
CAGCCGAAACACGGCGGCATCAGAGCAGCCGATTGTCTGTTGTGCCCAGTCATAGCCGAATAGCCTCTCC
ACCCAAGCGGCCGGAGAACCTGCGTGCAATCCATCTTGTTCAATCCCCATGGTCGATCGACAGATCTGCG
AAAGCTCGAGAGAGATAGATTTGTAGAGAGAGACTGGTGATTTCAGCGTGTCCTCTCCAAATGAAATGAA
CTTCCTTATATAGAGGAAGGGTCTTGCGAAGGATAGTGGGATTGTGCGTCATCCCTTACGTCAGTGGAGA
TATCACATCAATCCACTTGCTTTGAAGACGTGGTTGGAACGTCTTCTTTTTCCACGATGCTCCTCGTGGG
TGGGGGTCCATCTTTGGGACCACTGTCGGCAGAGGCATCTTGAACGATAGCCTTTCCTTTATCGCAATGA
TGGCATTTGTAGGTGCCACCTTCCTTTTCTACTGTCCTTTTGATGAAGTGACAGATAGCTGGGCAATGGA
ATCCGAGGAGGTTTCCCGATATTACCCTTTGTTGAAAAGTCTCAATAGCCCTTTGGTCTTCTGAGACTGT
ATCTTTGATATTCTTGGAGTAGACGAGAGTGTCGTGCTCCACCATGTTCACATCAATCCACTTGCTTTGA
AGACGTGGTTGGAACGTCTTCTTTTTCCACGATGCTCCTCGTGGGTGGGGGTCCATCTTTGGGACCACTG
TCGGCAGAGGCATCTTGAACGATAGCCTTTCCTTTATCGCAATGATGGCATTTGTAGGTGCCACCTTCCT
TTTCTACTGTCCTTTTGATGAAGTGACAGATAGCTGGGCAATGGAATCCGAGGAGGTTTCCCGATATTAC
CCTTTGTTGAAAAGTCTCAATAGCCCTTTGGTCTTCTGAGACTGTATCTTTGATATTCTTGGAGTAGACG
AGAGTGTCGTGCTCCACCATGTTGGCAAGCTGCTCTAGCCAATACGCAAACCGCCTCTCCCCGCGCGTTG
GCCGATTCATTAATGCAGCTGGCACGACAGGTTTCCCGACTGGAAAGCGGGCAGTGAGCGCAACGCAATT
AATGTGAGTTAGCTCACTCATTAGGCACCCCAGGCTTTACACTTTATGCTTCCGGCTCGTATGTTGTGTG
GAATTGTGAGCGGATAACAATTTCACACAGGAAACAGCTATGACATGATTACGAATTCGAGCTCGGTACC
CGGGGATCAAAAGCAGGTGACAAGTTTGTACAAAAAAGCTGAACGAGAAACGTAAAATGATATAAATATC
AATATATTAAATTAGATTTTGCATAAAAAACAGACTACATAATACTGTAAAACACAACATATCCAGTCAC
TATGGCGGCCGCATTAGGAACCCCAGGCTTTACACTTTATGCTTCCGGCTCGTATAATGTGTGGATTTTG
AGTTAGGATCCGTCGAGATTTTCAGGAGCTAAGGAAGCTAAAATGGAGAAAAAAATCACTGGATATACCA
CCGTTGATATATCCCAATGGCATCGTAAAGAACATTTTGAGGCATTTCAGTCAGTCGCTCAATGTACCTA
TAACCAGACCGTTCAGCTGGATATTACGGCCTTTTTAAAGACCGTAAAGAAAAATAAGCACAAGTTTTAT
CCGGCCTTTATTCACATTCTTGCCCGCCTGATGAATGCTCATCCGGAATTCCGTATGGCAATGAAAGACG
GTGAGCTGGTGATATGGGATAGTGTTCACCCTTGTTACACCGTTTTCCATGAGCAAACTGAAACGTTTTC
ATCGCTCTGGAGTGAATACCACGACGATTTCCGGCAGTTTCTACACATATATTCGCAAGATGTGGCGTGT
TACGGTGAAAACCTGGCCTATTTCCCTAAAGGGTTTATTGAGAATATGTTTTTCGTCTCAGCCAATCCCT
GGGTGAGTTTCACCAGTTTTGATTTAAACGTGGCCAATATGGACAACTTCTTCGCCCCCGTTTTCACCAT
GGGCAAATATTATACGCAAGGCGACAAGGTGCTGATGCCGCTGGCGATTCAGGTTCATCATGCCGTTTGT
GATGGCTTCCATGTCGGCAGAATGCTTAATGAATTACAACAGTACTGCGATGAGTGGCAGGCGGGGCGTA
ATCTAGAGGATCCGGCTTACTAAAAGCCAGATAACAGTATGCGTATTTGCGCGCTGATTTTTGCGGTATA
AGAATATATACTGATATGTATACCCGAAGTATGTCAAAAAGAGGTATGCTATGAAGCAGCGTATTACAGT
GACAGTTGACAGCGACAGCTATCAGTTGCTCAAGGCATATATGATGTCAATATCTCCGGTCTGGTAAGCA
CAACCATGCAGAATGAAGCCCGTCGTCTGCGTGCCGAACGCTGGAAAGCGGAAAATCAGGAAGGGATGGC
TGAGGTCGCCCGGTTTATTGAAATGAACGGCTCTTTTGCTGACGAGAACAGGGGCTGGTGAAATGCAGTT
TAAGGTTTACACCTATAAAAGAGAGAGCCGTTATCGTCTGTTTGTGGATGTACAGAGTGATATTATTGAC
ACGCCCGGGCGACGGATGGTGATCCCCCTGGCCAGTGCACGTCTGCTGTCAGATAAAGTCCCCCGTGAAC
TTTACCCGGTGGTGCATATCGGGGATGAAAGCTGGCGCATGATGACCACCGATATGGCCAGTGTGCCGGC
CTCCGTTATCGGGGAAGAAGTGGCTGATCTCAGCCACCGCGAAAATGACATCAAAAACGCCATTAACCTG
ATGTTCTGGGGAATATAAATGTCAGGCTCCCTTATACACAGCCAGTCTGCAGGTCGACCATAGTGACTGG
ATATGTTGTGTTTTACAGTATTATGTAGTCTGTTTTTTATGCAAAATCTAATTTAATATATTGATATTTA
TATCATTTTACGTTTCTCGTTCAGCTTTCTTGTACAAAGTGGTCACCTGCAAAAAGTGTGGCACTGGCCG
TCGTTTTACAACGTCGTGACTGGGAAAACCCTGGCGTTACCCAACTTAATCGCCTTGCAGCACATCCCCC
TTTCGCCAGCTGGCGTAATAGCGAAGAGGCCCGCACCGATCGCCCTTCCCAACAGTTGCGCAGCCTGAAT
GGCGAATGCTAGAGCAGCTTGAGCTTGGATCAGATTGTCGTTTCCCGCCTTCAGTTTAAACTATCAGTGT
TTGACAGGATATATTGGCGGGTAAACCTAAGAGAAAAGAGCGTTTATTAGAATAATCGGATATTTAAAAG
GGCGTGAAAAGGTTTATCCGTTCGTCCATTTGTATGTGCATGCCAACCACAGGGTTCCCCTCGGGATCAA
AGTACTTTGATCCAACCCCTCCGCTGCTATAGTGCAGTCGGCTTCTGACGTTCAGTGCAGCCGTCTTCTG
AAAACGACATGTCGCACAAGTCCTAAGTTACGCGACAGGCTGCCGCCCTGCCCTTTTCCTGGCGTTTTCT
TGTCGCGTGTTTTAGTCGCATAAAGTAGAATACTTGCGACTAGAACCGGAGACATTACGCCATGAACAAG
AGCGCCGCCGCTGGCCTGCTGGGCTATGCCCGCGTCAGCACCGACGACCAGGACTTGACCAACCAACGGG
CCGAACTGCACGCGGCCGGCTGCACCAAGCTGTTTTCCGAGAAGATCACCGGCACCAGGCGCGACCGCCC
GGAGCTGGCCAGGATGCTTGACCACCTACGCCCTGGCGACGTTGTGACAGTGACCAGGCTAGACCGCCTG
GCCCGCAGCACCCGCGACCTACTGGACATTGCCGAGCGCATCCAGGAGGCCGGCGCGGGCCTGCGTAGCC
TGGCAGAGCCGTGGGCCGACACCACCACGCCGGCCGGCCGCATGGTGTTGACCGTGTTCGCCGGCATTGC
CGAGTTCGAGCGTTCCCTAATCATCGACCGCACCCGGAGCGGGCGCGAGGCCGCCAAGGCCCGAGGCGTG
AAGTTTGGCCCCCGCCCTACCCTCACCCCGGCACAGATCGCGCACGCCCGCGAGCTGATCGACCAGGAAG
GCCGCACCGTGAAAGAGGCGGCTGCACTGCTTGGCGTGCATCGCTCGACCCTGTACCGCGCACTTGAGCG
CAGCGAGGAAGTGACGCCCACCGAGGCCAGGCGGCGCGGTGCCTTCCGTGAGGACGCATTGACCGAGGCC
GACGCCCTGGCGGCCGCCGAGAATGAACGCCAAGAGGAACAAGCATGAAACCGCACCAGGACGGCCAGGA
CGAACCGTTTTTCATTACCGAAGAGATCGAGGCGGAGATGATCGCGGCCGGGTACGTGTTCGAGCCGCCC
GCGCACGTCTCAACCGTGCGGCTGCATGAAATCCTGGCCGGTTTGTCTGATGCCAAGCTGGCGGCCTGGC
CGGCCAGCTTGGCCGCTGAAGAAACCGAGCGCCGCCGTCTAAAAAGGTGATGTGTATTTGAGTAAAACAG
CTTGCGTCATGCGGTCGCTGCGTATATGATGCGATGAGTAAATAAACAAATACGCAAGGGGAACGCATGA
AGGTTATCGCTGTACTTAACCAGAAAGGCGGGTCAGGCAAGACGACCATCGCAACCCATCTAGCCCGCGC
CCTGCAACTCGCCGGGGCCGATGTTCTGTTAGTCGATTCCGATCCCCAGGGCAGTGCCCGCGATTGGGCG
GCCGTGCGGGAAGATCAACCGCTAACCGTTGTCGGCATCGACCGCCCGACGATTGACCGCGACGTGAAGG
CCATCGGCCGGCGCGACTTCGTAGTGATCGACGGAGCGCCCCAGGCGGCGGACTTGGCTGTGTCCGCGAT
CAAGGCAGCCGACTTCGTGCTGATTCCGGTGCAGCCAAGCCCTTACGACATATGGGCCACCGCCGACCTG
GTGGAGCTGGTTAAGCAGCGCATTGAGGTCACGGATGGAAGGCTACAAGCGGCCTTTGTCGTGTCGCGGG
CGATCAAAGGCACGCGCATCGGCGGTGAGGTTGCCGAGGCGCTGGCCGGGTACGAGCTGCCCATTCTTGA
GTCCCGTATCACGCAGCGCGTGAGCTACCCAGGCACTGCCGCCGCCGGCACAACCGTTCTTGAATCAGAA
CCCGAGGGCGACGCTGCCCGCGAGGTCCAGGCGCTGGCCGCTGAAATTAAATCAAAACTCATTTGAGTTA
ATGAGGTAAAGAGAAAATGAGCAAAAGCACAAACACGCTAAGTGCCGGCCGTCCGAGCGCACGCAGCAGC
AAGGCTGCAACGTTGGCCAGCCTGGCAGACACGCCAGCCATGAAGCGGGTCAACTTTCAGTTGCCGGCGG
AGGATCACACCAAGCTGAAGATGTACGCGGTACGCCAAGGCAAGACCATTACCGAGCTGCTATCTGAATA
CATCGCGCAGCTACCAGAGTAAATGAGCAAATGAATAAATGAGTAGATGAATTTTAGCGGCTAAAGGAGG
CGGCATGGAAAATCAAGAACAACCAGGCACCGACGCCGTGGAATGCCCCATGTGTGGAGGAACGGGCGGT
TGGCCAGGCGTAAGCGGCTGGGTTGCCTGCCGGCCCTGCAATGGCACTGGAACCCCCAAGCCCGAGGAAT
CGGCGTGAGCGGTCGCAAACCATCCGGCCCGGTACAAATCGGCGCGGCGCTGGGTGATGACCTGGTGGAG
AAGTTGAAGGCCGCGCAGGCCGCCCAGCGGCAACGCATCGAGGCAGAAGCACGCCCCGGTGAATCGTGGC
AAGCGGCCGCTGATCGAATCCGCAAAGAATCCCGGCAACCGCCGGCAGCCGGTGCGCCGTCGATTAGGAA
GCCGCCCAAGGGCGACGAGCAACCAGATTTTTTCGTTCCGATGCTCTATGACGTGGGCACCCGCGATAGT
CGCAGCATCATGGACGTGGCCGTTTTCCGTCTGTCGAAGCGTGACCGACGAGCTGGCGAGGTGATCCGCT
ACGAGCTTCCAGACGGGCACGTAGAGGTTTCCGCAGGGCCGGCCGGCATGGCCAGTGTGTGGGATTACGA
CCTGGTACTGATGGCGGTTTCCCATCTAACCGAATCCATGAACCGATACCGGGAAGGGAAGGGAGACAAG
CCCGGCCGCGTGTTCCGTCCACACGTTGCGGACGTACTCAAGTTCTGCCGGCGAGCCGATGGCGGAAAGC
AGAAAGACGACCTGGTAGAAACCTGCATTCGGTTAAACACCACGCACGTTGCCATGCAGCGTACGAAGAA
GGCCAAGAACGGCCGCCTGGTGACGGTATCCGAGGGTGAAGCCTTGATTAGCCGCTACAAGATCGTAAAG
AGCGAAACCGGGCGGCCGGAGTACATCGAGATCGAGCTAGCTGATTGGATGTACCGCGAGATCACAGAAG
GCAAGAACCCGGACGTGCTGACGGTTCACCCCGATTACTTTTTGATCGATCCCGGCATCGGCCGTTTTCT
CTACCGCCTGGCACGCCGCGCCGCAGGCAAGGCAGAAGCCAGATGGTTGTTCAAGACGATCTACGAACGC
AGTGGCAGCGCCGGAGAGTTCAAGAAGTTCTGTTTCACCGTGCGCAAGCTGATCGGGTCAAATGACCTGC
CGGAGTACGATTTGAAGGAGGAGGCGGGGCAGGCTGGCCCGATCCTAGTCATGCGCTACCGCAACCTGAT
CGAGGGCGAAGCATCCGCCGGTTCCTAATGTACGGAGCAGATGCTAGGGCAAATTGCCCTAGCAGGGGAA
AAAGGTCGAAAAGGTCTCTTTCCTGTGGATAGCACGTACATTGGGAACCCAAAGCCGTACATTGGGAACC
GGAACCCGTACATTGGGAACCCAAAGCCGTACATTGGGAACCGGTCACACATGTAAGTGACTGATATAAA
AGAGAAAAAAGGCGATTTTTCCGCCTAAAACTCTTTAAAACTTATTAAAACTCTTAAAACCCGCCTGGCC
TGTGCATAACTGTCTGGCCAGCGCACAGCCGAAGAGCTGCAAAAAGCGCCTACCCTTCGGTCGCTGCGCT
CCCTACGCCCCGCCGCTTCGCGTCGGCCTATCGCGGCCGCTGGCCGCTCAAAAATGGCTGGCCTACGGCC
AGGCAATCTACCAGGGCGCGGACAAGCCGCGCCGTCGCCACTCGACCGCCGGCGCCCACATCAAGGCACC
CTGCCTCGCGCGTTTCGGTGATGACGGTGAAAACCTCTGACACATGCAGCTCCCGGAGACGGTCACAGCT
TGTCTGTAAGCGGATGCCGGGAGCAGACAAGCCCGTCAGGGCGCGTCAGCGGGTGTTGGCGGGTGTCGGG
GCGCAGCCATGACCCAGTCACGTAGCGATAGCGGAGTGTATACTGGCTTAACTATGCGGCATCAGAGCAG
ATTGTACTGAGAGTGCACCATATGCGGTGTGAAATACCGCACAGATGCGTAAGGAGAAAATACCGCATCA
GGCGCTCTTCCGCTTCCTCGCTCACTGACTCGCTGCGCTCGGTCGTTCGGCTGCGGCGAGCGGTATCAGC
TCACTCAAAGGCGGTAATACGGTTATCCACAGAATCAGGGGATAACGCAGGAAAGAACATGTGAGCAAAA
GGCCAGCAAAAGGCCAGGAACCGTAAAAAGGCCGCGTTGCTGGCGTTTTTCCATAGGCTCCGCCCCCCTG
ACGAGCATCACAAAAATCGACGCTCAAGTCAGAGGTGGCGAAACCCGACAGGACTATAAAGATACCAGGC
GTTTCCCCCTGGAAGCTCCCTCGTGCGCTCTCCTGTTCCGACCCTGCCGCTTACCGGATACCTGTCCGCC
TTTCTCCCTTCGGGAAGCGTGGCGCTTTCTCATAGCTCACGCTGTAGGTATCTCAGTTCGGTGTAGGTCG
TTCGCTCCAAGCTGGGCTGTGTGCACGAACCCCCCGTTCAGCCCGACCGCTGCGCCTTATCCGGTAACTA
TCGTCTTGAGTCCAACCCGGTAAGACACGACTTATCGCCACTGGCAGCAGCCACTGGTAACAGGATTAGC
AGAGCGAGGTAT
Features (pLannotate 1.2.2; 26 found; start..end, strand, type, name):
    291..1085    -  CDS            KanR: aminoglycoside phosphotransferase; aphA-3; confers resistance to kanamycin
   1510..1534    +  misc_feature   LB T-DNA repeat: left border repeat from nopaline C58 T-DNA
   1612..1786    -  polyA_signal   CaMV poly(A) signal: cauliflower mosaic virus polyadenylation signal
   1843..2635    -  CDS            NeoR/KanR (fragment): aminoglycoside phosphotransferase from Tn5; aph(3')-II (or nptII); confers resistance to neomycin, kanamycin, and G418 (Geneticin®)
   2703..3379    -  promoter       CaMV 35S promoter (enhanced): cauliflower mosaic virus 35S promoter with a duplicated enhancer region
   3469..3557    +  CDS            lacI (fragment): lac repressor; lacI; The lac repressor binds to the lac operator to inhibit transcription in E. coli. This inhibition can be relieved by adding lactose or isopropyl-β-D-thiogalactopyranoside (IPTG).
   3570..3591    +  protein_bind   CAP binding site: CAP binding activates transcription in the presence of cAMP. E. coli catabolite activator protein
   3606..3636    +  promoter       lac promoter: promoter for the E. coli lac operon
   3644..3660    +  protein_bind   lac operator: The lac repressor binds to the lac operator to inhibit transcription in E. coli. This inhibition can be relieved by adding lactose or isopropyl-β-D-thiogalactopyranoside (IPTG). lac repressor encoded by lacI
   3693..3718    +  misc_feature   MCS (fragment): pUC18/19 multiple cloning site
   3730..3854    +  protein_bind   attR1: mutant version of attR; recombination site for the Gateway® LR reaction LR Clonase™
   3879..3909    +  promoter       lac UV5 promoter: E. coli lac promoter with an "up" mutation
   3933..3962    +  promoter       cat promoter (fragment): promoter of the E. coli cat gene encoding chloramphenicol acetyltransferase
   3963..4643    +  CDS            CmR: chloramphenicol acetyltransferase confers resistance to chloramphenicol
   4800..4958    +  CDS            ccdA (fragment): CCDA_ECO57 - Also known as H, letA. Experimental evidence at protein level: Swiss-Prot protein existence level 1. Antitoxin component of a type II toxin-antitoxin (TA) system which inhibits the post-segregational killing (PSK) of plasmid-free cells, also referred to as a plasmid addiction system. Binds to and blocks the activity of CcdB; will also remove bound CcdB protein from the CcdB-GyrA complex by forming a CcdA-CcdB complex, a process termed rejuvenation. Functions as a transcriptional corepressor for the ccdAB operon, repression also requires CcdB (By similarity). From Escherichia coli
   4963..5268    +  CDS            ccdB: CcdB, a bacterial toxin that poisons DNA gyrase; ccdB; Plasmids containing the ccdB gene cannot be propagated in standard E. coli strains.
   5309..5433    -  protein_bind   attR2: mutant version of attR; recombination site for the Gateway® LR reaction LR Clonase™
   5452..5606    +  CDS            lacZα (fragment): LacZα fragment of β-galactosidase; lacZ fragment
   5672..5696    +  misc_feature   RB T-DNA repeat: right border repeat from nopaline C58 T-DNA
   6036..6437    +  CDS            Y4CG_SINFN (fragment): Protein inferred from homology: Swiss-Prot protein existence level 3. From Sinorhizobium fredii (strain NBRC 101917 / NGR234).
   6997..7626    +  CDS            pVS1 StaA: stability protein from the Pseudomonas plasmid pVS1 (Heeb et al., 2000)
   8055..9128    +  CDS            pVS1 RepA: replication protein from the Pseudomonas plasmid pVS1 (Heeb et al., 2000)
   9194..9388    +  rep_origin     pVS1 oriV: origin of replication for the Pseudomonas plasmid pVS1 (Heeb et al., 2000)
   9591..9630    +  CDS            rop (fragment): Rop protein, which maintains plasmids at low copy number; rop
   9732..9872    +  misc_feature   bom: basis of mobility region from pBR322
  10058..204     -  rep_origin     ori (across the origin): high-copy-number ColE1/pMB1/pBR322/pUC origin of replication
