[The description below was written by a language model from this plasmid's Addgene catalogue record and pLannotate feature annotations shown in this document.]
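Description:
pTRANS_220 is an empty pCAMBIA-derived binary T-DNA vector of about 10.4 kb, intended for Agrobacterium-mediated plant transformation as part of a modular plant genome engineering toolkit. The backbone carries two replication systems. A ColE1/pMB1-type origin with the pBR322 bom site gives high-copy maintenance in E. coli, and the pVS1 oriV with its RepA replication and StaA stability proteins supports stable maintenance in Agrobacterium. Bacterial selection relies on an aphA-3 kanamycin resistance gene located outside the T-DNA.

Two modules sit between the nopaline-type left and right border repeats. Next to the left border is the plant selection cassette, in which nptII is driven by the enhanced CaMV 35S promoter with its duplicated enhancer and terminated by the CaMV polyadenylation signal. This cassette allows transformed plant tissue to be selected on kanamycin. Toward the right border is a counter-selectable cassette flanked by attR1 and attR2 sites. It contains a chloramphenicol acetyltransferase gene and the ccdB gyrase toxin, and it is embedded in remnants of the pUC lac promoter/lacZα cloning region. Because of ccdB, the empty vector must be propagated in a ccdB-tolerant strain. When a cargo replaces the cassette, correct assemblies can be recovered in ordinary E. coli.

The record lists no insert and specifies no viral replicon elements, so this is a conventional, non-replicating T-DNA destination backbone. Users would load it with their own expression units, such as nuclease, guide RNA or donor modules, for stable integration or transient delivery into plant cells. The record does not state which cloning method is used to insert them.
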