Addgene plasmid #91113: pTRANS_220
Purpose: (Empty Backbone) Transformation, Type: T-DNA, Plant Selection: 2x35S:npt II, Viral Replication: none
Depositing lab: Daniel Voytas. Depositing organization: University of Minnesota. Publication: A multi-purpose toolkit to enable advanced genome engineering in plants. Cermak T, Curtin SJ, Gil-Humanes J, Cegan R, Kono TJY, Konecna E, Belanto JJ, Starker CG, Mathre JW, Greenstein RL, Voytas DF. Plant Cell. 2017 May 18. pii: tpc.00922.2016. doi: 10.1105/tpc.16.00922. PubMed 28522548.
Backbone
  Vector backbone: pCAMBIA
  Vector type: Plant Expression
  Selectable markers: Kanamycin
Growth in bacteria
  Bacterial resistance: Kanamycin, 50 μg/mL
  Growth temperature: 37°C
  Growth strain: ccdB Survival
  Copy number: High Copy
Gene/Insert
  Gene/Insert name: None
Terms and licenses: Academic/Nonprofit Terms; Industry Terms: Not Available to Industry
How to cite: pTRANS_220 was a gift from Daniel Voytas (Addgene plasmid # 91113 ; http://n2t.net/addgene:91113 ; RRID:Addgene_91113)
